>Addgene plasmid #111181 | pDONR SMARCB1 var 2 | addgene full sequence | sequence record 225054 | Addgene NGS Result
CTTTCCTGCGTTATCCCCTGATTCTGTGGATAACCGTATTACCGCCTTTGAGTGAGCTGATACCGCTCGC
CGCAGCCGAACGACCGAGCGCAGCGAGTCAGTGAGCGAGGAAGCGGAAGAGCGCCCAATACGCAAACCGC
CTCTCCCCGCGCGTTGGCCGATTCATTAATGCAGCTGGCACGACAGGTTTCCCGACTGGAAAGCGGGCAG
TGAGCGCAACGCAATTAATACGCGTACCGCTAGCCAGGAAGAGTTTGTAGAAACGCAAAAAGGCCATCCG
TCAGGATGGCCTTCTGCTTAGTTTGATGCCTGGCAGTTTATGGCGGGCGTCCTGCCCGCCACCCTCCGGG
CCGTTGCTTCACAACGTTCAAATCCGCTCCCGGCGGATTTGTCCTACTCAGGAGAGCGTTCACCGACAAA
CAACAGATAAAACGAAAGGCCCAGTCTTCCGACTGAGCCTTTCGTTTTATTTGATGCCTGGCAGTTCCCT
ACTCTCGCGTTAACGCTAGCATGGATGTTTTCCCAGTCACGACGTTGTAAAACGACGGCCAGTCTTAAGC
TCGGGCCCCAAATAATGATTTTATTTTGACTGATAGTGACCTGTTCGTTGCAACAAATTGATGAGCAATG
CTTTTTTATAATGCCAACTTTGTACAAAAAAGTTGGCACCATGATGATGATGGCGCTGAGCAAGACCTTC
GGGCAGAAGCCCGTGAAGTTCCAGCTGGAGGACGACGGCGAGTTCTACATGATCGGCTCCGAGGTGGGAA
ACTACCTCCGTATGTTCCGAGGTTCTCTGTACAAGAGATACCCCTCACTCTGGAGGCGACTAGCCACTGT
GGAAGAGAGGAAGAAAATAGTTGCATCGTCACATGATCACGGATACACGACTCTAGCCACCAGTGTGACC
CTGTTAAAAGCCTCGGAAGTGGAAGAGATTCTGGATGGCAACGATGAGAAGTACAAGGCTGTGTCCATCA
GCACAGAGCCCCCCACCTACCTCAGGGAACAGAAGGCCAAGAGGAACAGCCAGTGGGTACCCACCCTGCC
CAACAGCTCCCACCACTTAGATGCCGTGCCATGCTCCACAACCATCAACAGGAACCGCATGGGCCGAGAC
AAGAAGAGAACCTTCCCCCTTTGCTTTGATGACCATGACCCAGCTGTGATCCATGAGAACGCATCTCAGC
CCGAGGTGCTGGTCCCCATCCGGCTGGACATGGAGATCGATGGGCAGAAGCTGCGAGACGCCTTCACCTG
GAACATGAATGAGAAGTTGATGACGCCTGAGATGTTTTCAGAAATCCTCTGTGACGATCTGGATTTGAAC
CCGCTGACGTTTGTGCCAGCCATCGCCTCTGCCATCAGACAGCAGATCGAGTCCTACCCCACGGACAGCA
TCCTGGAGGACCAGTCAGACCAGCGCGTCATCATCAAGCTGAACATCCATGTGGGAAACATTTCCCTGGT
GGACCAGTTTGAGTGGGACATGTCAGAGAAGGAGAACTCACCAGAGAAGTTTGCCCTGAAGCTGTGCTCG
GAGCTGGGGTTGGGCGGGGAGTTTGTCACCACCATCGCATACAGCATCCGGGGACAGCTGAGCTGGCATC
AGAAGACCTACGCCTTCAGCGAGAACCCTCTGCCCACAGTGGAGATTGCCATCCGGAACACGGGCGATGC
GGACCAGTGGTGCCCACTGCTGGAGACTCTGACAGACGCTGAGATGGAGAAGAAGATCCGCGACCAGGAC
AGGAACACGAGGCGGATGAGGCGTCTTGCCAACACGGCCCCGGCCTGGTTGCCAACTTTCTTGTACAAAG
TTGGCATTATAAGAAAGCATTGCTTATCAATTTGTTGCAACGAACAGGTCACTATCAGTCAAAATAAAAT
CATTATTTGCCATCCAGCTGATATCCCCTATAGTGAGTCGTATTACATGGTCATAGCTGTTTCCTGGCAG
CTCTGGCCCGTGTCTCAAAATCTCTGATGTTACATTGCACAAGATAAAAATATATCATCATGCCTCCTCT
AGACCAGCCAGGACAGAAATGCCTCGACTTCGCTGCTACCCAAGGTTGCCGGGTGACGCACACCGTGGAA
ACGGATGAAGGCACGAACCCAGTGGACATAAGCCTGTTCGGTTCGTAAGCTGTAATGCAAGTAGCGTATG
CGCTCACGCAACTGGTCCAGAACCTTGACCGAACGCAGCGGTGGTAACGGCGCAGTGGCGGTTTTCATGG
CTTGTTATGACTGTTTTTTTGGGGTACAGTCTATGCCTCGGGCATCCAAGCAGCAAGCGCGTTACGCCGT
GGGTCGATGTTTGATGTTATGGAGCAGCAACGATGTTACGCAGCAGGGCAGTCGCCCTAAAACAAAGTTA
AACATTATGAGGGAAGCGGTGATCGCCGAAGTATCGACTCAACTATCAGAGGTAGTTGGCGTCATCGAGC
GCCATCTCGAACCGACGTTGCTGGCCGTACATTTGTACGGCTCCGCAGTGGATGGCGGCCTGAAGCCACA
CAGTGATATTGATTTGCTGGTTACGGTGACCGTAAGGCTTGATGAAACAACGCGGCGAGCTTTGATCAAC
GACCTTTTGGAAACTTCGGCTTCCCCTGGAGAGAGCGAGATTCTCCGCGCTGTAGAAGTCACCATTGTTG
TGCACGACGACATCATTCCGTGGCGTTATCCAGCTAAGCGCGAACTGCAATTTGGAGAATGGCAGCGCAA
TGACATTCTTGCAGGTATCTTCGAGCCAGCCACGATCGACATTGATCTGGCTATCTTGCTGACAAAAGCA
AGAGAACATAGCGTTGCCTTGGTAGGTCCAGCGGCGGAGGAACTCTTTGATCCGGTTCCTGAACAGGATC
TATTTGAGGCGCTAAATGAAACCTTAACGCTATGGAACTCGCCGCCCGACTGGGCTGGCGATGAGCGAAA
TGTAGTGCTTACGTTGTCCCGCATTTGGTACAGCGCAGTAACCGGCAAAATCGCGCCGAAGGATGTCGCT
GCCGACTGGGCAATGGAGCGCCTGCCGGCCCAGTATCAGCCCGTCATACTTGAAGCTAGACAGGCTTATC
TTGGACAAGAAGAAGATCGCTTGGCCTCGCGCGCAGATCAGTTGGAAGAATTTGTCCACTACGTGAAAGG
CGAGATCACCAAGGTAGTCGGCAAATAACCCTCGAGCCACCCATGACCAAAATCCCTTAACGTGAGTTAC
GCGTCGTTCCACTGAGCGTCAGACCCCGTAGAAAAGATCAAAGGATCTTCTTGAGATCCTTTTTTTCTGC
GCGTAATCTGCTGCTTGCAAACAAAAAAACCACCGCTACCAGCGGTGGTTTGTTTGCCGGATCAAGAGCT
ACCAACTCTTTTTCCGAAGGTAACTGGCTTCAGCAGAGCGCAGATACCAAATACTGTTCTTCTAGTGTAG
CCGTAGTTAGGCCACCACTTCAAGAACTCTGTAGCACCGCCTACATACCTCGCTCTGCTAATCCTGTTAC
CAGTGGCTGCTGCCAGTGGCGATAAGTCGTGTCTTACCGGGTTGGACTCAAGACGATAGTTACCGGATAA
GGCGCAGCGGTCGGGCTGAACGGGGGGTTCGTGCACACAGCCCAGCTTGGAGCGAACGACCTACACCGAA
CTGAGATACCTACAGCGTGAGCTATGAGAAAGCGCCACGCTTCCCGAAGGGAGAAAGGCGGACAGGTATC
CGGTAAGCGGCAGGGTCGGAACAGGAGAGCGCACGAGGGAGCTTCCAGGGGGAAACGCCTGGTATCTTTA
TAGTCCTGTCGGGTTTCGCCACCTCTGACTTGAGCGTCGATTTTTGTGATGCTCGTCAGGGGGGCGGAGC
CTATGGAAAAACGCCAGCAACGCGGCCTTTTTACGGTTCCTGGCCTTTTGCTGGCCTTTTGCTCACATGT
T
Features (pLannotate 1.2.2; 12 found; start..end, strand, type, name):
    121..213     +  CDS            lacI (fragment): lac repressor; lacI; The lac repressor binds to the lac operator to inhibit transcription in E. coli. This inhibition can be relieved by adding lactose or isopropyl-β-D-thiogalactopyranoside (IPTG).
    268..295     -  terminator     rrnB T2 terminator: transcription terminator T2 from the E. coli rrnB gene
    427..470     +  terminator     rrnB T1 terminator: Escherichia coli rrnB; transcription terminator T1 from the E. coli rrnB gene
    517..553     -  CDS            lacZα (fragment): LacZα fragment of β-galactosidase; lacZ fragment
    570..665     +  protein_bind   attL3: mutant version of attL; recombination site for the Gateway® LR reaction LR Clonase™
    671..1798    +  CDS            SMARCB1: SNF5_HUMAN - Also known as BAF47, INI1, SNF5L1. Experimental evidence at protein level: Swiss-Prot protein existence level 1. Core component of the BAF (hSWI/SNF) complex. This ATP- dependent chromatin-remodeling complex plays important roles in cell proliferation and differentiation, in cellular antiviral activities and inhibition of tumor formation. The BAF complex is able to create a stable, altered form of chromatin that constrains fewer negative supercoils than normal. This change in supercoiling would be due to the conversion of up to one-half of the nucleosomes on polynucleosomal arrays
   1803..1898    -  protein_bind   attL3: mutant version of attL; recombination site for the Gateway® LR reaction LR Clonase™
   1917..1935    -  promoter       T7 promoter: promoter for bacteriophage T7 RNA polymerase
   2125..2148    +  promoter       Pc promoter (fragment): intI1 (promoter lies within the coding sequence); class 1 integron promoter
   2324..2380    +  CDS            GmR (fragment): gentamycin acetyltransferase; aacC1; confers resistance to gentamycin
   2387..3178    +  CDS            SmR: aminoglycoside adenylyltransferase (Murphy, 1985); aadA; confers resistance to spectinomycin and streptomycin
   3271..3859    +  rep_origin     ori: high-copy-number ColE1/pMB1/pBR322/pUC origin of replication
