[The description below was written by a language model from this plasmid's Addgene catalogue record and pLannotate feature annotations shown in this document.]
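Description:
pDONR SMARCB1 var 2 is a Gateway entry clone built on the Invitrogen pDONR223 backbone. It carries the human SMARCB1 coding sequence (also known as BAF47, INI1 or SNF5), specifically transcript variant 2. The sequenced plasmid is about 3.9 kb and is maintained in E. coli as a high-copy plasmid through a ColE1/pUC-type origin. Selection is with spectinomycin, conferred by the aadA (SmR) aminoglycoside adenylyltransferase gene. A class 1 integron Pc promoter fragment and a short gentamicin acetyltransferase remnant lie upstream of this marker. They appear to be leftovers of the cassette from which it derives.

The roughly 1.13 kb SMARCB1 open reading frame encodes a core subunit of the BAF (human SWI/SNF) ATP-dependent chromatin-remodelling complex, which has tumour-suppressive roles. It sits between two attL recombination sites in opposite orientations. The automated annotation labels both as attL3. The pair nonetheless marks this as the product of a BP reaction, ready for LR Clonase-mediated transfer into attR-containing destination vectors. The rrnB T1 and T2 terminators upstream insulate the insert from read-through transcription. A T7 promoter lies just beyond the downstream att site and points back toward the insert. Small lacI and lacZα fragments are backbone remnants with no functional role.

Although the catalogue lists it as a bacterial expression vector, the plasmid has no annotated promoter positioned to drive sense expression of the ORF. It therefore serves as a shuttle source of SMARCB1 for building expression constructs. The associated publication concerns renal medullary carcinomas that depend on SMARCB1 loss, which suggests the ORF was intended for re-expression studies, though the record does not state this.
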