Addgene plasmid #111181: pDONR SMARCB1 var 2
Purpose: SMARCB1 variant 2 in pDONR223 backbone
Depositing lab: William Hahn. Depositing organization: Dana-Farber Cancer Institute. Publication: Renal medullary carcinomas depend upon SMARCB1 loss and are sensitive to proteasome inhibition. Hong AL, Tseng YY, Wala JA, Kim WJ, Kynnap BD, Doshi MB, Kugener G, Sandoval GJ, Howard TP, Li J, Yang X, Tillgren M, Ghandi M, Sayeed A, Deasy R, Ward A, McSteen B, Labella KM, Keskula P, Tracy A, Connor C, Clinton CM, Church AJ, Crompton BD, Janeway KA, Van Hare B, Sandak D, Gjoerup O, Bandopadhayay P, Clemons PA, Schreiber SL, Root DE, Gokhale PC, Chi SN, Mullen EA, Roberts CW, Kadoch C, Beroukhim R, Ligon KL, Boehm JS, Hahn WC. Elife. 2019 Mar 12;8. pii: 44161. doi: 10.7554/eLife.44161. PubMed 30860482.
Backbone
  Vector backbone: pDONR223
  Backbone manufacturer: Invitrogen
  Vector type: Bacterial Expression
Growth in bacteria
  Bacterial resistance: Spectinomycin, 50 μg/mL
  Growth temperature: 37°C
  Growth strain: DH5alpha
  Copy number: High Copy
Gene/Insert
  Gene/Insert name: BAF47 (alt names: INI1; BAF47)
  Species: H. sapiens (human)
  Insert size (bp): 1130
  GenBank ID: NM_001007468.2 NM_001007468.2
  Entrez Gene: SMARCB1 (a.k.a. BAF47, CSS3, INI-1, INI1, MRD15, PPP1R144, RDT, RTPS1, SNF5, SNF5L1, SWNTS1, Sfh1p, Snr1, hSNFS)
  Cloning method: Gateway Cloning
  Sequencing primers: 5′ TGT AAA ACG ACG GCC AGT; 3′ CAG GAA ACA GCT ATG AC
Terms and licenses: Academic/Nonprofit Terms; Industry Terms: Not Available to Industry
How to cite: pDONR SMARCB1 var 2 was a gift from William Hahn (Addgene plasmid # 111181 ; http://n2t.net/addgene:111181 ; RRID:Addgene_111181)
