>Addgene plasmid #111181 | pDONR SMARCB1 var 2 | depositor partial sequence | sequence record 209153 | M13F-21
ATGATGATGATGGCGCTGAGCAAGACCTTCGGGCAGAAGCCCGTGAAGTTCCAGCTGGAGGACGACGGCG
AGTTCTACATGATCGGCTCCGAGGTGGGAAACTACCTCCGTATGTTCCGAGGTTCTCTGTACAAGAGATA
CCCCTCACTCTGGAGGCGACTAGCCACTGTGGAAGAGAGGAAGAAAATAGTTGCATCGTCACATGATCAC
GGATACACGACTCTAGCCACCAGTGTGACCCTGTTAAAAGCCTCGGAAGTGGAAGAGATTCTGGATGGCA
ACGATGAGAAGTACAAGGCTGTGTCCATCAGCACAGAGCCCCCCACCTACCTCAGGGAACAGAAGGCCAA
GAGGAACAGCCAGTGGGTACCCACCCTGCCCAACAGCTCCCACCACTTAGATGCCGTGCCATGCTCCACA
ACCATCAACAGGAACCGCATGGGCCGAGACAAGAAGAGAACCTTCCCCCTTTGCTTTGATGACCATGACC
CAGCTGTGATCCATGAGAACGCATCTCAGCCCGAGGTGCTGGTCCCCATCCGGCTGGACATGGAGATCGA
TGGGCAGAAGCTGCGAGACGCCTTCACCTGGAACATGAATGAGAAGTTGATGACGCCTGAGATGTTTTCA
GAAATCCTCTGTGACGATCTGGATTTGAACCCGCTGACGTTTGTGCCAGCCATCGCCTCTGCCATCAGAC
AGCAGATCGAGTCCTACCCCACGGACAGCATCCTGGAGGACCAGTCAGACCAGCGCGTCATCATCAAGCT
GAACATCCATGTGGGAAACATTTCCCTGGTGGACCAGTTTGAGTGGGACATGTCAGAGAAGGAGAACTCA
CCAGAGAAGTTTGCCCTGAAGCTGTGCTCGGAGCTGGGGTTGGGCGGGGAGTTTGTCACC
