>Addgene plasmid #111181 | pDONR SMARCB1 var 2 | depositor partial sequence | sequence record 209154 | M13R
CCAGGCCGGGGCCGTGTTGGCAAGACGCCTCATCCGCCTCGTGTTCCTGTCCTGGTCGCGGATCTTCTTC
TCCATCTCAGCGTCTGTCAGAGTCTCCAGCAGTGGGCACCACTGGTCCGCATCGCCCGTGTTCCGGATGG
CAATCTCCACTGTGGGCAGAGGGTTCTCGCTGAAGGCGTAGGTCTTCTGATGCCAGCTCAGCTGTCCCCG
GATGCTGTATGCGATGGTGGTGACAAACTCCCCGCCCAACCCCAGCTCCGAGCACAGCTTCAGGGCAAAC
TTCTCTGGTGAGTTCTCCTTCTCTGACATGTCCCACTCAAACTGGTCCACCAGGGAAATGTTTCCCACAT
GGATGTTCAGCTTGATGATGACGCGCTGGTCTGACTGGTCCTCCAGGATGCTGTCCGTGGGGTAGGACTC
GATCTGCTGTCTGATGGCAGAGGCGATGGCTGGCACAAACGTCAGCGGGTTCAAATCCAGATCGTCACAG
AGGATTTCTGAAAACATCTCAGGCGTCATCAACTTCTCATTCATGTTCCAGGTGAAGGCGTCTCGCAGCT
TCTGCCCATCGATCTCCATGTCCAGCCGGATGGGGACCAGCACCTCGGGCTGAGATGCGTTCTCATGGAT
CACAGCTGGGTCATGGTCATCAAAAGCAAAAGGGGGAAGGTTCTCTTCTTGTCTCGGCCCATGCGGTTCC
TGTTGATGGTTGTGGAGCATGG
